>Addgene plasmid #122708 | pSKAP_AF | addgene full sequence | sequence record 245003 | Addgene NGS Result
CTGAGCGTCAGACCCCGTAGAAAAGATCAAAGGATCTTCTTGAGATCCTTTTTTTCTGCGCGTAATCTGC
TGCTTGCAAACAAAAAAACCACCGCTACCAGCGGTGGTTTGTTTGCCGGATCAAGAGCTACCAACTCTTT
TTCCGAAGGTAACTGGCTTCAGCAGAGCGCAGATACCAAATACTGTTCTTCTAGTGTAGCCGTAGTTAGG
CCACCACTTCAAGAACTCTGTAGCACCGCCTACATACCTCGCTCTGCTAATCCTGTTACCAGTGGCTGCT
GCCAGTGGCGATAAGTCGTGTCTTACCGGGTTGGACTCAAGACGATAGTTACCGGATAAGGCGCAGCGGT
CGGGCTGAACGGGGGGTTCGTGCACACAGCCCAGCTTGGAGCGAACGACCTACACCGAACTGAGATACCT
ACAGCGTGAGCTATGAGAAAGCGCCACGCTTCCCGAAGGGAGAAAGGCGGACAGGTATCCGGTAAGCGGC
AGGGTCGGAACAGGAGAGCGCACGAGGGAGCTTCCAGGGGGAAACGCCTGGTATCTTTATAGTCCTGTCG
GGTTTCGCCACCTCTGACTTGAGCGTCGATTTTTGTGATGCTCGTCAGGGGGGCGGAGCCTATGGAAAAA
CGCCAGCAACGCGGCCTTTTTACGGTTCCTGGCCTTTTGCTGGCCTTTTGCTCACATGTTCTTTCCTGCG
TTATCCCCTGATTCTGTGGATAACCGTATTACCGCCTTTGAGTGAGCTGATACCGCTCGCCGCAGCCGAA
CGACCGAGCGCAGCGAGTCAGTGAGCGAGGAAGCGGAAGAGCGCCCAATACGCAAACCGCCTCTCCCCGC
GCGTTGGCCGATTCATTAATGCAGCTGGCACGACAGGTTTCCCGACTGGAAAGCGGGCAGTGAGCGCAAC
GCAATTAATGTGAGTTAGCTCACTCATTAGGCACCCCAGGCTTTACACTTTATGCTTCCGGCTCGTATGT
TGTGTGGAATTGTGAGCGGATAACAATTTCACACAGGAAACAGCTATGACCATGATTACGCCAAGCGCGC
AATTAACCCTCACTAAAGGGAACAAAAGCTGGAGCTCCACCGCGGTGGCGGCCGCTCTAGCCCGGGCGGA
TCCGTCGACCTGCAGTTCGAAGTTCCTATTCTCTAGAAAGTATAGGAACTTCAGAGCGCTTTTGAAGCTC
ACGCTGCCGCAAGCACTCAGGGCGCAAGGGCTGCTAAAGGAAGCGGAACACGTAGAAAGCCAGTCCGCAG
AAACGGTGCTGACCCCGGATGAATGTCAGCTACTGGGCTATCTGGACAAGGGAAAACGCAAGCGCAAAGA
GAAAGCAGGTAGCTTGCAGTGGGCTTACATGGCGATAGCTAGACTGGGCGGTTTTATGGACAGCAAGCGA
ACCGGAATTGCCAGCTGGGGCGCCCTCTGGTAAGGTTGGGAAGCCCTGCAAAGTAAACTGGATGGCTTTC
TTGCCGCCAAGGATCTGATGGCGCAGGGGATCAAGATCTGATCAAGAGACAGGATGAGGATCGTTTCGCA
TGATTGAACAAGATGGATTGCACGCAGGTTCTCCGGCCGCTTGGGTGGAGAGGCTATTCGGCTATGACTG
GGCACAACAGACAATCGGCTGCTCTGATGCCGCCGTGTTCCGGCTGTCAGCGCAGGGGCGCCCGGTTCTT
TTTGTCAAGACCGACCTGTCCGGTGCCCTGAATGAACTGCAGGACGAGGCAGCGCGGCTATCGTGGCTGG
CCACGACGGGCGTTCCTTGCGCAGCTGTGCTCGACGTTGTCACTGAAGCGGGAAGGGACTGGCTGCTATT
GGGCGAAGTGCCGGGGCAGGATCTCCTGTCATCTCACCTTGCTCCTGCCGAGAAAGTATCCATCATGGCT
GATGCAATGCGGCGGCTGCATACGCTTGATCCGGCTACCTGCCCATTCGACCACCAAGCGAAACATCGCA
TCGAGCGAGCACGTACTCGGATGGAAGCCGGTCTTGTCGATCAGGATGATCTGGACGAAGAGCATCAGGG
GCTCGCGCCAGCCGAACTGTTCGCCAGGCTCAAGGCGCGCATGCCCGACGGCGAGGATCTCGTCGTGACC
CATGGCGATGCCTGCTTGCCGAATATCATGGTGGAAAATGGCCGCTTTTCTGGATTCATCGACTGTGGCC
GGCTGGGTGTGGCGGACCGCTATCAGGACATAGCGTTGGCTACCCGTGATATTGCTGAAGAGCTTGGCGG
CGAATGGGCTGACCGCTTCCTCGTGCTTTACGGTATCGCCGCTCCCGATTCGCAGCGCATCGCCTTCTAT
CGCCTTCTTGACGAGTTCTTCTAATAAGGGGATCTTGAAGTTCCTATTCCGAAGTTCCTATTCTCTAGAA
AGTATAGGAACTTCGAAGCAGCTCCAGCCTACACAATCGGCTACATTGACGTGTCCGACCTCAACTCAAG
ACGTGTAATGCTGCAATCTGCATGCAAGCTTATCGATACCGTCGACCTCGAGGGGGGGCCCGGTACCCAA
TTCGCCCTATAGTGAGTCGTATTACGCGCGCTCACTGGCCGTCGTTTTACAACGTCGTGACTGGGAAAAC
CCTGGCGTTACCCAACTTAATCGCCTTGCAGCACATCCCCCTTTCGCCAGCTGGCGTAATAGCGAAGAGG
CCCGCACCGATCGCCCTTCCCAACAGTTGCGCAGCCTGAATGGCGAATGGG
[124 nt withheld, positions 2712-2835]
C
[91 nt withheld, positions 2837-2927]
A
[49 nt withheld, positions 2929-2977]
CCTTTGACGTTGGAGTCCACGTTCTTT
[37 nt withheld, positions 3005-3041]
ACCCTATCTCGGTCTATTCTTTTGATTTATAAGGGATTTTGCCGATTTCGGCCTATTGGTTAAAAAATGA
GCTGATTTAACAAAAATTTAACGCGAATTTTAACAAAATATTAACGCTTACAATTTAGGTGGCACTTTTC
GGGGAAATGTGCGCGGAACCCCTATTTGTTTATTTTTCTAAATACATTCAAATATGTATCCGCTCATGAG
ACAATAACCCTGATAAATGCTTCAATAATATTGAAAAAGGAAGAGTATGAGTATTCAACATTTCCGTGTC
GCCCTTATTCCCTTTTTTGCGGCATTTTGCCTTCCTGTTTTTGCTCACCCAGAAACGCTGGTGAAAGTAA
AAGATGCTGAAGATCAGTTGGGTGCACGAGTGGGTTACATCGAACTGGATCTCAACAGCGGTAAGATCCT
TGAGAGTTTTCGCCCCGAAGAACGTTTTCCAATGATGAGCACTTTTTGATCAGAAAAAAAGGATCATATC
GTCAATTATTACCTCCACGGGGAGAGCCTGAGCAAACTGGCCTCAGGCATTTGAGAAGCACACGGTCACA
CTGCTTCCGGTAGTCAATAAACCGGTAAACCAGCAATAGACATAAGCGGCTATTTAACGACCCTGCCCTG
AACCGACGACCGGGTCGAATTTGCTTTCGAATTTCTGCCATTCATCCGCTTATTATCACTTATTCAGGCG
TAGCAACCAGGCGTTTAAGGGCACCAATAACTGCCTTAAAAAAATTACGCCCCGCCCTGCCACTCATCGC
AGTACTGTTGTAATTCATTAAGCATTCTGCCGACATGGAAGCCATCACAAACGGCATGATGAACCTGAAT
CGCCAGCGGCATCAGCACCTTGTCGCCTTGCGTATAATATTTGCCCATGGTGAAAACGGGGGCGAAGAAG
TTGTCCATATTGGCCACGTTTAAATCAAAACTGGTGAAACTCACCCAGGGATTGGCTGAGACGAAAAACA
TATTCTCAATAAACCCTTTAGGGAAATAGGCCAGGTTTTCACCGTAACACGCCACATCTTGCGAATATAT
GTGTAGAAACTGCCGGAAATCGTCGTGGTATTCACTCCAGAGCGATGAAAACGTTTCAGTTTGCTCATGG
AAAACGGTGTAACAAGGGTGAACACTATCCCATATCACCAGCTCACCGTCTTTCATTGCCATACGTAATT
CCGGATGAGCATTCATCAGGCGGGCAAGAATGTGAATAAAGGCCGGATAAAACTTGTGCTTATTTTTCTT
TACGGTCTTTAAAAAGGCCGTAATATCCAGCTGAACGGTCTGGTTATAGGTACATTGAGCAACTGACTGA
AATGCCTCAAAATGTTCTTTACGATGCCATTGGGATATATCAACGGTGGTATATCCAGTGATTTTTTTCT
CCATTTTAGCTTCCTTAGCTCCTGAAAATCTCGACAACTCAAAAAATACGCCCGGTAGTGATCTTATTTC
ATTATGGTGAAAGTTGGAACCTCTTACGTGCCGATCAACGTCTCATTTTCGCCAAAAGTTGGCCCAGGGC
TTCCCGGTATCAACAGGGACACCAGGATTTATTTATTCTGCGAAGTGATCTTCCGTCACAGGTATTTATT
CGGTCGAAAAGGATCTAGGTGAAGATCCTTTTTGATAATCTCATGACCAAAATCCCTTAACGTGAGTTTT
CGTTCCA
Features (pLannotate 1.2.2; 19 found; start..end, strand, type, name):
     40..628     +  rep_origin     ori: high-copy-number ColE1/pMB1/pBR322/pUC origin of replication
    811..903     +  CDS            lacI (fragment): lac repressor; lacI; The lac repressor binds to the lac operator to inhibit transcription in E. coli. This inhibition can be relieved by adding lactose or isopropyl-β-D-thiogalactopyranoside (IPTG).
    916..937     +  protein_bind   CAP binding site: CAP binding activates transcription in the presence of cAMP. E. coli catabolite activator protein
    952..982     +  promoter       lac promoter: promoter for the E. coli lac operon
    990..1006    +  protein_bind   lac operator: The lac repressor binds to the lac operator to inhibit transcription in E. coli. This inhibition can be relieved by adding lactose or isopropyl-β-D-thiogalactopyranoside (IPTG). lac repressor encoded by lacI
   1051..1069    +  promoter       T3 promoter: promoter for bacteriophage T3 RNA polymerase
   1082..1110    +  misc_feature   MCS (fragment): pBluescript multiple cloning site
   1139..1172    +  protein_bind   FRT (minimal): supports FLP-mediated excision but not integration (Turan and Bode, 2011) FLP recombinase from the Saccharomyces cerevisiae 2μ plasmid
   1179..1508    +  CDS            tnpA (fragment): TN5P_ECOLX - Also known as tnp. Experimental evidence at protein level: Swiss-Prot protein existence level 1. Mediates transposition of transposon Tn5 by a 'cut and paste' mechanism. First, the monomeric transposase binds the 19 bp inverted DNA repeats flanking the transposon. Then, dimerization of the DNA- bound transposase creates a synaptic DNA complex. After nicking of the first DNA strand, excision of the transposon proceeds through a series of intermediates. The transposase then mediates the insertion of the transposon at a new site by strand transfer. The activity of the wild- type tran
   1540..2331    +  CDS            neo: KKA2_KLEPN - Also known as kan, nptII. Experimental evidence at protein level: Swiss-Prot protein existence level 1. Resistance to kanamycin, neomycin, paromomycin, ribostamycin, butirosin and gentamicin B. From Klebsiella pneumoniae.
   2347..2394    +  protein_bind   FRT: FLP-mediated recombination occurs in the 8-bp core sequence TCTAGAAA (Turan and Bode, 2011). FLP recombinase from the Saccharomyces cerevisiae 2μ plasmid
   2475..2517    +  misc_feature   MCS (fragment): pBluescript multiple cloning site
   2526..2544    -  promoter       T7 promoter: promoter for bacteriophage T7 RNA polymerase
   2552..2707    +  CDS            lacZα (fragment): LacZα fragment of β-galactosidase; lacZ fragment
   2712..3140    +  rep_origin     f1 ori (sequence partly withheld): f1 bacteriophage origin of replication; arrow indicates direction of (+) strand synthesis
   3193..3297    +  promoter       AmpR promoter: bla
   3298..3507    +  CDS            AmpR (fragment): β-lactamase; bla; confers resistance to ampicillin, carbenicillin, and related antibiotics
   3786..4445    -  CDS            CmR: chloramphenicol acetyltransferase; cat; confers resistance to chloramphenicol
   4446..4548    -  promoter       cat promoter: promoter of the E. coli cat gene encoding chloramphenicol acetyltransferase
