[The description below was written by a language model from this plasmid's Addgene catalogue record and pLannotate feature annotations shown in this document.]
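Description:
pSKAP_AF is a 4.7 kb high-copy bacterial plasmid that serves as a template and carrier for a short, unique DNA barcode ("AF", about 25 bp) intended to be moved onto a bacterial chromosome by allelic exchange. The feature table indicates a pBluescript-type architecture: a ColE1/pUC origin for propagation in E. coli, an f1 phage origin, remnants of the lac promoter/operator and lacZα region, and split fragments of the pBluescript multiple cloning site flanked by T3 and T7 promoters. The plasmid is selected with chloramphenicol through an intact cat gene and its own promoter. Only a fragment of the β-lactamase gene is annotated next to the AmpR promoter, suggesting the original ampicillin marker was disrupted by the chloramphenicol cassette, although the record does not state this explicitly.

Between the two cloning-site fragments lies a kanamycin/neomycin resistance gene (neo, preceded by a Tn5-derived fragment) bracketed by two FRT sites. This arrangement is typical of cassettes used for recombination-based chromosomal insertion: the kanamycin marker allows selection of integrants, and FLP recombinase can later excise it, leaving a small scar. The barcode itself is not annotated in the feature table, so its exact position relative to the FRT-flanked cassette is not stated; to persist after marker removal, it would have to lie outside the FRT sites.

According to the record and its associated publication, the barcode gives a strain a molecular identifier. Differently barcoded Salmonella strains can then be mixed and quantified by digital PCR to calculate competitive indices in high-throughput fitness assays. pSKAP_AF is one member of a series differing only in barcode.
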