Addgene plasmid #122708: pSKAP_AF
Purpose: pSKAP plasmid containing the unique DNA barcode "AF" to be used for allelic exchange on bacterial chromosomes and subsequent molecular identification.
Depositing lab: Travis Bourret. Depositing organization: Creighton University. Publication: Digital PCR-based Competitive Index for High-throughput Analysis of Fitness in Salmonella. Shaw JA, Bourret TJ. J Vis Exp. 2019 May 13;(147). doi: 10.3791/59630. PubMed 31132072.
Backbone
  Vector backbone: pSKAP
  Backbone manufacturer: Shaw and Bourret
  Backbone size w/o insert (bp): 4703
  Total vector size (bp): 4728
  Modifications to backbone: Addition of AF barcode sequence. TTGAGGTCGGACACGTCAATGTAG
  Vector type: Bacterial Expression
Growth in bacteria
  Bacterial resistance: Chloramphenicol, 25 μg/mL
  Growth temperature: 37°C
  Growth strain: DH5alpha
  Copy number: High Copy
Gene/Insert
  Gene/Insert name: Barcode AF
  Insert size (bp): 25
Terms and licenses: Academic/Nonprofit Terms; Industry Terms: Not Available to Industry
How to cite: pSKAP_AF was a gift from Travis Bourret (Addgene plasmid # 122708 ; http://n2t.net/addgene:122708 ; RRID:Addgene_122708)
